Addgene plasmid #158014: Expression_vector_RO1_9
Purpose: Expression vector for the de novo designed protein Expression_vector_RO1_9
Depositing lab: Tanja Kortemme. Depositing organization: University of California, San Francisco (UCSF). Publication: Expanding the space of protein geometries by computational design of de novo fold families. Pan X, Thompson MC, Zhang Y, Liu L, Fraser JS, Kelly MJS, Kortemme T. Science. 2020 Aug 28;369(6507):1132-1136. doi: 10.1126/science.abc0881. PubMed 32855341.
Backbone
  Vector backbone: pET-28a(+)
  Vector type: Bacterial Expression
Growth in bacteria
  Bacterial resistance: Kanamycin, 50 μg/mL
  Growth temperature: 37°C
  Growth strain: DH5alpha
  Copy number: High Copy
Gene/Insert
  Gene/Insert name: de novo designed protein RO1_9
  Species: Synthetic
  Tag / fusion protein: 6x His tag (N terminal on insert)
  Cloning method: Restriction Enzyme; 5′ cloning site NdeI (not destroyed); 3′ cloning site XhoI (not destroyed)
Terms and licenses: Academic/Nonprofit Terms; Industry Terms: Not Available to Industry
Depositor comments: Please visit https://www.biorxiv.org/content/10.1101/2020.04.14.041772v1 for bioRxiv preprint.
How to cite: Expression_vector_RO1_9 was a gift from Tanja Kortemme (Addgene plasmid # 158014 ; http://n2t.net/addgene:158014 ; RRID:Addgene_158014)
