[The description below was written by a language model from this plasmid's Addgene catalogue record and pLannotate feature annotations shown in this document.]
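Description:
Expression_vector_RO1_9 is a bacterial expression plasmid built on the pET-28a(+) backbone (sequence record of 5,592 nt) that carries the coding sequence for RO1_9, a synthetic, computationally designed de novo protein. The insert was cloned between the NdeI and XhoI sites, both of which remain intact, so that it is fused in frame to the vector's N-terminal 6xHis tag. The feature table does not annotate the designed gene itself, as expected for a non-natural sequence, but it occupies the unannotated gap between the thrombin cleavage site and the downstream His-tag sequence. The small "capTEV" fragment upstream of the thrombin site most likely corresponds to the N-terminal His tag. The downstream "9xHis" fragment would be the vector's optional C-terminal His sequence; the record lists only an N-terminal tag, so whether it is translated is not stated.

Expression is driven by a T7 promoter followed by a lac operator and the T7 gene 10 ribosome binding site, and ends at the T7 terminator. The plasmid-borne lacI gene supplies repressor, so transcription is held off until IPTG induction in a host that provides T7 RNA polymerase. The thrombin site allows the N-terminal tag to be removed after affinity purification. Selection is by kanamycin through the KanR aminoglycoside phosphotransferase gene. Replication relies on a ColE1/pBR322-type origin accompanied by the bom and rop elements, although the catalogue lists the plasmid as high copy. An f1 origin is also present, and the short "TcR" and "SET1" hits appear to be backbone remnants or incidental matches rather than functional parts. The construct is intended for producing and purifying the designed protein in E. coli, in support of work on computational design of de novo fold families.
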