Features (pLannotate 1.2.2; 20 found; start..end, strand, type, name):
      1..19      +  promoter       T7 promoter: promoter for bacteriophage T7 RNA polymerase
     20..44      +  protein_bind   lac operator: The lac repressor binds to the lac operator to inhibit transcription in E. coli. This inhibition can be relieved by adding lactose or isopropyl-β-D-thiogalactopyranoside (IPTG). lac repressor encoded by lacI
     59..81      +  RBS            RBS: efficient ribosome binding site from bacteriophage T7 gene 10 (Olins and Rangwala, 1989)
    100..116     +  CDS            capTEV™ (fragment): composite tag for in vivo biotinylation, TEV protease cleavage, and 6xHis tagging
    127..144     +  CDS            thrombin site: thrombin recognition and cleavage site
    457..474     +  CDS            9xHis (fragment): 9xHis affinity tag
    484..533     +  CDS            SET1 (fragment): solubility-enhancement tag derived from T7 phage gene 10B
    541..588     +  terminator     T7 terminator: transcription terminator for bacteriophage T7 RNA polymerase
    625..1053    +  rep_origin     f1 ori (sequence partly withheld): f1 bacteriophage origin of replication; arrow indicates direction of (+) strand synthesis
   1106..1163    +  promoter       AmpR promoter (fragment): bla
   1172..1987    -  CDS            KanR: aminoglycoside phosphotransferase; aph(3')-Ia; confers resistance to kanamycin in bacteria or G418 (Geneticin®) in eukaryotes
   2109..2697    +  rep_origin     ori: high-copy-number ColE1/pMB1/pBR322/pUC origin of replication
   2883..3022    -  misc_feature   bom: basis of mobility region from pBR322
   3124..3315    -  CDS            rop: Rop protein, which maintains plasmids at low copy number; rop
   3332..3712    +  CDS            YPB1_ECOLX: Protein predicted: Swiss-Prot protein existence level 4. From Escherichia coli.
   3784..4075    -  CDS            TcR (fragment): tetracycline efflux protein; tet; confers resistance to tetracycline
   4090..4111    -  protein_bind   CAP binding site: CAP binding activates transcription in the presence of cAMP. E. coli catabolite activator protein
   4124..5206    -  CDS            lacI: lac repressor; lacI; The lac repressor binds to the lac operator to inhibit transcription in E. coli. This inhibition can be relieved by adding lactose or isopropyl-β-D-thiogalactopyranoside (IPTG).
   5207..5284    -  promoter       lacI promoter: lacI
   5292..5571    -  CDS            TcR (fragment): tetracycline efflux protein; tet; confers resistance to tetracycline
>Addgene plasmid #158014 | Expression_vector_RO1_9 | addgene full sequence | sequence record 309520 | Addgene NGS Result
TAATACGACTCACTATAGGGGAATTGTGAGCGGATAACAATTCCCCTCTAGAAATAATTTTGTTTAACTT
TAAGAAGGAGATATACCATGGGCAGCAGCCATCATCATCATCATCACAGCAGCGGCCTGGTGCCGCGCGG
CAGCCATATGACCCTGCTGGTGATTATTCTGAGCAACGATAAAAAACTGGTGGAAGAAGCGAAAAAAATG
GCGGAAAAAGCGAACCTGATTCTGATTAACAGCCCGCTGAGCCCGGAACAGCTGGAACGTACCGTGAAAA
GCGTGAACGCGGATCGTGTGCTGATTCTGGTGAGCAACGATGAACAGCTGGATCAGGCGAAAGAAACCGC
GCAGCGTGCGGAACTGCCGATTCGTACCCGTAAAGTGACCAGCCCGGATGAAGCGAAACGTTGGATTAAA
GAATTTAGCGAAGAATAATAAGGCAGCTAACTCGAGCACCACCACCACCACCACTGAGATCCGGCTGCTA
ACAAAGCCCGAAAGGAAGCTGAGTTGGCTGCTGCCACCGCTGAGCAATAACTAGCATAACCCCTTGGGGC
CTCTAAACGGGTCTTGAGGGGTTTTTTGCTGAAAGGAGGAACTATATCCGGATTGGCGAATGGG
[124 nt withheld, positions 625-748]
C
[91 nt withheld, positions 750-840]
A
[49 nt withheld, positions 842-890]
CCTTTGACGTTGGAGTCCACGTTCTTT
[37 nt withheld, positions 918-954]
ACCCTATCTCGGTCTATTCTTTTGATTTATAAGGGATTTTGCCGATTTCGGCCTATTGGTTAAAAAATGA
GCTGATTTAACAAAAATTTAACGCGAATTTTAACAAAATATTAACGCTTACAATTTAGGTGGCACTTTTC
GGGGAAATGTGCGCGGAACCCCTATTTGTTTATTTTTCTAAATACATTCAAATATGTATCCGCTCATGAA
TTAATTCTTAGAAAAACTCATCGAGCATCAAATGAAACTGCAATTTATTCATATCAGGATTATCAATACC
ATATTTTTGAAAAAGCCGTTTCTGTAATGAAGGAGAAAACTCACCGAGGCAGTTCCATAGGATGGCAAGA
TCCTGGTATCGGTCTGCGATTCCGACTCGTCCAACATCAATACAACCTATTAATTTCCCCTCGTCAAAAA
TAAGGTTATCAAGTGAGAAATCACCATGAGTGACGACTGAATCCGGTGAGAATGGCAAAAGTTTATGCAT
TTCTTTCCAGACTTGTTCAACAGGCCAGCCATTACGCTCGTCATCAAAATCACTCGCATCAACCAAACCG
TTATTCATTCGTGATTGCGCCTGAGCGAGACGAAATACGCGATCGCTGTTAAAAGGACAATTACAAACAG
GAATCGAATGCAACCGGCGCAGGAACACTGCCAGCGCATCAACAATATTTTCACCTGAATCAGGATATTC
TTCTAATACCTGGAATGCTGTTTTCCCGGGGATCGCAGTGGTGAGTAACCATGCATCATCAGGAGTACGG
ATAAAATGCTTGATGGTCGGAAGAGGCATAAATTCCGTCAGCCAGTTTAGTCTGACCATCTCATCTGTAA
CATCATTGGCAACGCTACCTTTGCCATGTTTCAGAAACAACTCTGGCGCATCGGGCTTCCCATACAATCG
ATAGATTGTCGCACCTGATTGCCCGACATTATCGCGAGCCCATTTATACCCATATAAATCAGCATCCATG
TTGGAATTTAATCGCGGCCTAGAGCAAGACGTTTCCCGTTGAATATGGCTCATAACACCCCTTGTATTAC
TGTTTATGTAAGCAGACAGTTTTATTGTTCATGACCAAAATCCCTTAACGTGAGTTTTCGTTCCACTGAG
CGTCAGACCCCGTAGAAAAGATCAAAGGATCTTCTTGAGATCCTTTTTTTCTGCGCGTAATCTGCTGCTT
GCAAACAAAAAAACCACCGCTACCAGCGGTGGTTTGTTTGCCGGATCAAGAGCTACCAACTCTTTTTCCG
AAGGTAACTGGCTTCAGCAGAGCGCAGATACCAAATACTGTCCTTCTAGTGTAGCCGTAGTTAGGCCACC
ACTTCAAGAACTCTGTAGCACCGCCTACATACCTCGCTCTGCTAATCCTGTTACCAGTGGCTGCTGCCAG
TGGCGATAAGTCGTGTCTTACCGGGTTGGACTCAAGACGATAGTTACCGGATAAGGCGCAGCGGTCGGGC
TGAACGGGGGGTTCGTGCACACAGCCCAGCTTGGAGCGAACGACCTACACCGAACTGAGATACCTACAGC
GTGAGCTATGAGAAAGCGCCACGCTTCCCGAAGGGAGAAAGGCGGACAGGTATCCGGTAAGCGGCAGGGT
CGGAACAGGAGAGCGCACGAGGGAGCTTCCAGGGGGAAACGCCTGGTATCTTTATAGTCCTGTCGGGTTT
CGCCACCTCTGACTTGAGCGTCGATTTTTGTGATGCTCGTCAGGGGGGCGGAGCCTATGGAAAAACGCCA
GCAACGCGGCCTTTTTACGGTTCCTGGCCTTTTGCTGGCCTTTTGCTCACATGTTCTTTCCTGCGTTATC
CCCTGATTCTGTGGATAACCGTATTACCGCCTTTGAGTGAGCTGATACCGCTCGCCGCAGCCGAACGACC
GAGCGCAGCGAGTCAGTGAGCGAGGAAGCGGAAGAGCGCCTGATGCGGTATTTTCTCCTTACGCATCTGT
GCGGTATTTCACACCGCAATGGTGCACTCTCAGTACAATCTGCTCTGATGCCGCATAGTTAAGCCAGTAT
ACACTCCGCTATCGCTACGTGACTGGGTCATGGCTGCGCCCCGACACCCGCCAACACCCGCTGACGCGCC
CTGACGGGCTTGTCTGCTCCCGGCATCCGCTTACAGACAAGCTGTGACCGTCTCCGGGAGCTGCATGTGT
CAGAGGTTTTCACCGTCATCACCGAAACGCGCGAGGCAGCTGCGGTAAAGCTCATCAGCGTGGTCGTGAA
GCGATTCACAGATGTCTGCCTGTTCATCCGCGTCCAGCTCGTTGAGTTTCTCCAGAAGCGTTAATGTCTG
GCTTCTGATAAAGCGGGCCATGTTAAGGGCGGTTTTTTCCTGTTTGGTCACTGATGCCTCCGTGTAAGGG
GGATTTCTGTTCATGGGGGTAATGATACCGATGAAACGAGAGAGGATGCTCACGATACGGGTTACTGATG
ATGAACATGCCCGGTTACTGGAACGTTGTGAGGGTAAACAACTGGCGGTATGGATGCGGCGGGACCAGAG
AAAAATCACTCAGGGTCAATGCCAGCGCTTCGTTAATACAGATGTAGGTGTTCCACAGGGTAGCCAGCAG
CATCCTGCGATGCAGATCCGGAACATAATGGTGCAGGGCGCTGACTTCCGCGTTTCCAGACTTTACGAAA
CACGGAAACCGAAGACCATTCATGTTGTTGCTCAGGTCGCAGACGTTTTGCAGCAGCAGTCGCTTCACGT
TCGCTCGCGTATCGGTGATTCATTCTGCTAACCAGTAAGGCAACCCCGCCAGCCTAGCCGGGTCCTCAAC
GACAGGAGCACGATCATGCGCACCCGTGGGGCCGCCATGCCGGCGATAATGGCCTGCTTCTCGCCGAAAC
GTTTGGTGGCGGGACCAGTGACGAAGGCTTGAGCGAGGGCGTGCAAGATTCCGAATACCGCAAGCGACAG
GCCGATCATCGTCGCGCTCCAGCGAAAGCGGTCCTCGCCGAAAATGACCCAGAGCGCTGCCGGCACCTGT
CCTACGAGTTGCATGATAAAGAAGACAGTCATAAGTGCGGCGACGATAGTCATGCCCCGCGCCCACCGGA
AGGAGCTGACTGGGTTGAAGGCTCTCAAGGGCATCGGTCGAGATCCCGGTGCCTAATGAGTGAGCTAACT
TACATTAATTGCGTTGCGCTCACTGCCCGCTTTCCAGTCGGGAAACCTGTCGTGCCAGCTGCATTAATGA
ATCGGCCAACGCGCGGGGAGAGGCGGTTTGCGTATTGGGCGCCAGGGTGGTTTTTCTTTTCACCAGTGAG
ACGGGCAACAGCTGATTGCCCTTCACCGCCTGGCCCTGAGAGAGTTGCAGCAAGCGGTCCACGCTGGTTT
GCCCCAGCAGGCGAAAATCCTGTTTGATGGTGGTTAACGGCGGGATATAACATGAGCTGTCTTCGGTATC
GTCGTATCCCACTACCGAGATATCCGCACCAACGCGCAGCCCGGACTCGGTAATGGCGCGCATTGCGCCC
AGCGCCATCTGATCGTTGGCAACCAGCATCGCAGTGGGAACGATGCCCTCATTCAGCATTTGCATGGTTT
GTTGAAAACCGGACATGGCACTCCAGTCGCCTTCCCGTTCCGCTATCGGCTGAATTTGATTGCGAGTGAG
ATATTTATGCCAGCCAGCCAGACGCAGACGCGCCGAGACAGAACTTAATGGGCCCGCTAACAGCGCGATT
TGCTGGTGACCCAATGCGACCAGATGCTCCACGCCCAGTCGCGTACCGTCTTCATGGGAGAAAATAATAC
TGTTGATGGGTGTCTGGTCAGAGACATCAAGAAATAACGCCGGAACATTAGTGCAGGCAGCTTCCACAGC
AATGGCATCCTGGTCATCCAGCGGATAGTTAATGATCAGCCCACTGACGCGTTGCGCGAGAAGATTGTGC
ACCGCCGCTTTACAGGCTTCGACGCCGCTTCGTTCTACCATCGACACCACCACGCTGGCACCCAGTTGAT
CGGCGCGAGATTTAATCGCCGCGACAATTTGCGACGGCGCGTGCAGGGCCAGACTGGAGGTGGCAACGCC
AATCAGCAACGACTGTTTGCCCGCCAGTTGTTGTGCCACGCGGTTGGGAATGTAATTCAGCTCCGCCATC
GCCGCTTCCACTTTTTCCCGCGTTTTCGCAGAAACGTGGCTGGCCTGGTTCACCACGCGGGAAACGGTCT
GATAAGAGACACCGGCATACTCTGCGACATCGTATAACGTTACTGGTTTCACATTCACCACCCTGAATTG
ACTCTCTTCCGGGCGCTATCATGCCATACCGCGAAAGGTTTTGCGCCATTCGATGGTGTCCGGGATCTCG
ACGCTCTCCCTTATGCGACTCCTGCATTAGGAAGCAGCCCAGTAGTAGGTTGAGGCCGTTGAGCACCGCC
GCCGCAAGGAATGGTGCATGCAAGGAGATGGCGCCCAACAGTCCCCCGGCCACGGGGCCTGCCACCATAC
CCACGCCGAAACAAGCGCTCATGAGCCCGAAGTGGCGAGCCCGATCTTCCCCATCGGTGATGTCGGCGAT
ATAGGCGCCAGCAACCGCACCTGTGGCGCCGGTGATGCCGGCCACGATGCGTCCGGCGTAGAGGATCGAG
ATCTCGATCCCGCGAAAT
