>Addgene plasmid #158014 | Expression_vector_RO1_9 | depositor partial sequence | sequence record 304944 | de novo designed protein RO1_9
ACCCTGCTGGTGATTATTCTGAGCAACGATAAAAAACTGGTGGAAGAAGCGAAAAAAATGGCGGAAAAAG
CGAACCTGATTCTGATTAACAGCCCGCTGAGCCCGGAACAGCTGGAACGTACCGTGAAAAGCGTGAACGC
GGATCGTGTGCTGATTCTGGTGAGCAACGATGAACAGCTGGATCAGGCGAAAGAAACCGCGCAGCGTGCG
GAACTGCCGATTCGTACCCGTAAAGTGACCAGCCCGGATGAAGCGAAACGTTGGATTAAAGAATTTAGCG
AAGAATAATAAGGCAGCTAA
